Addgene plasmid #25774: pBS Zpapc
Depositing lab: Edward De Robertis. Depositing organization: University of California, Los Angeles (UCLA). Publication: Zebrafish paraxial protocadherin is a downstream target of spadetail involved in morphogenesis of gastrula mesoderm. Yamamoto A, Amacher SL, Kim SH, Geissert D, Kimmel CB, De Robertis EM. Development. 1998 Sep . 125(17):3389-97. PubMed 9693142.
Backbone
  Vector backbone: pBluescript-SK
  Backbone manufacturer: Stratagene
  Backbone size w/o insert (bp): 3000
  Vector type: Bacterial Expression
Growth in bacteria
  Bacterial resistance: Ampicillin, 100 μg/mL
  Growth temperature: 37°C
  Growth strain: DH5alpha
  Copy number: High Copy
Gene/Insert
  Gene/Insert name: Papc
  Species: D. rerio (zebrafish)
  Insert size (bp): 3000
  Entrez Gene: pcdh8 (a.k.a. papc, zPAPC)
  Cloning method: Restriction Enzyme; 5′ cloning site EcoRI (not destroyed); 3′ cloning site EcoRI (not destroyed)
  Sequencing primers: 5′ T7; 3′ T3
Terms and licenses: Academic/Nonprofit Terms; Industry Terms: Not Available to Industry
Depositor comments: antisense: linearize with Apa1, transcribe with T3 sense: linearize with Not1, transcribe with T7
How to cite: pBS Zpapc was a gift from Edward De Robertis (Addgene plasmid # 25774 ; http://n2t.net/addgene:25774 ; RRID:Addgene_25774)
