[The description below was written by a language model from this plasmid's Addgene catalogue record.]
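Description:
pBS Zpapc is a pBluescript-SK phagemid cloning vector (Stratagene backbone, about 3 kb) carrying a roughly 3 kb cDNA insert for zebrafish (Danio rerio) paraxial protocadherin, Papc, whose gene is now annotated as pcdh8. The insert sits in the EcoRI site of the polylinker, with EcoRI retained at both ends, so it can be released as a single fragment. The plasmid is maintained in E. coli at high copy number under ampicillin selection. Although it is catalogued as a bacterial expression vector, the record gives no indication that the protein is meant to be produced in bacteria. No feature table is provided, so the exact extent of the cDNA (coding region versus untranslated sequence) is not stated.

The working elements are the opposing T7 and T3 phage RNA polymerase promoters that flank the pBluescript polylinker, which make the plasmid a template for in vitro transcription in either direction. According to the depositor's notes, linearizing with ApaI and transcribing with T3 yields antisense RNA, whereas linearizing with NotI and transcribing with T7 yields sense RNA. The antisense transcript is the type of product typically used as a riboprobe for whole-mount in situ hybridization, with the sense transcript serving as a control. This fits the associated study, which examined papc as a downstream target of spadetail during morphogenesis of the gastrula mesoderm. The same T7 and T3 sites serve as sequencing primer positions for verifying the insert and its orientation.
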