>Addgene plasmid #25774 | pBS Zpapc | addgene partial sequence | sequence record 31761 | 25774 with T7
GAGGTCGACGGTATCGATAAGCTTGATATCGAATTCGGCGGCCGCGGATCCCGAGCAGAAAGACCACAAC
TCAAGCTGAAAGAAAAGCTCTTGCTGTTATTTGTGCTATTCAGGCTGACATCTGAAGCTCATTCTTTGTT
TAATTAAGTCTTGCTATTGTTTTAACATGAAGATCTACTGGAGCTTCTTCATGGTTTTCTGCATGACTTC
CAGTGTTTTTTGCACGACTACGAAATACTTTACATTTGAAGAAGACGCACCGGGTACTGAAATAGGAAAT
CTTTCTCAAGACCTGAAGATAGATCCATCGGAGGATCCTGAGACGTCCTTCAAATTCATCCAGACGTCCA
ACTCCATCATTGACATGAGGCAAATGGACGGCTTGCTGACAGTCGGAGAAGTTATCGATCGAGAGAAACT
CTGCCAGAGATCTCCACAGTGCCTCATAACATTTGACGTCGTGGCTTTCTCCAAGGAGAAGTTTCAACTC
ATCCACGTGGAGATCGAAGTTAAAGATATTAACGATCACTCGCCGCAATTCACCCGCAACGAAACGCATT
TGGACATCTCAGAAGATGCTCCTCTAAACTCCAGGTTTCCTCTCGACGTCGCCGTTGATCATGATGTTGG
AGATAATTATATTCAAAGCTACCATATTTCACACAACAGCCACTTCGTTGTTGAAGTCAGCACTCGTGAG
GATGGAGAGAAATCAGCGGAGCTTGTGTTAATCAAATCTTTAGACCGAGAAACCGAAGACTTCTATACTA
TCGAAGTAACTGCGACTGATGGAGGAGCGCCTCAGAAATCAGGATCTACAACTCTTTATATTCGAGTGTT
GGATTTTA
